Addgene plasmid #23432: pDONR223-BRSK2
Depositing lab: William Hahn & David Root. Depositing organization: Dana-Farber Cancer Institute. Publication: COT drives resistance to RAF inhibition through MAP kinase pathway reactivation. Johannessen CM, Boehm JS, Kim SY, Thomas SR, Wardwell L, Johnson LA, Emery CM, Stransky N, Cogdill AP, Barretina J, Caponigro G, Hieronymus H, Murray RR, Salehi-Ashtiani K, Hill DE, Vidal M, Zhao JJ, Yang X, Alkan O, Kim S, Harris JL, Wilson CJ, Myer VE, Finan PM, Root DE, Roberts TM, Golub T, Flaherty KT, Dummer R, Weber BL, Sellers WR, Schlegel R, Wargo JA, Hahn WC, Garraway LA. Nature. 2010 Dec 16;468(7326):968-72. doi: 10.1038/nature09627 PubMed 21107320.
Backbone
  Vector backbone: pDONR223
  Backbone manufacturer: Invitrogen
  Backbone size w/o insert (bp): 5005
  Vector type: Gateway Donor vector
Growth in bacteria
  Bacterial resistance: Spectinomycin, 50 μg/mL
  Growth temperature: 37°C
  Growth strain: DH5alpha
  Copy number: High Copy
Gene/Insert
  Gene/Insert name: BRSK2 (alt name: serine/threonine kinase 29)
  Species: H. sapiens (human)
  Insert size (bp): 2007
  Entrez Gene: BRSK2 (a.k.a. C11orf7, PEN11B, SAD1, SADA, STK29)
  Cloning method: Gateway Cloning
  Sequencing primers: 5′ M13pUC-fwd; 3′ M13rev
Terms and licenses: Academic/Nonprofit Terms; Industry Terms: Not Available to Industry
Depositor comments: The ORF has no Stop codon. This design enables easy recombination into a destination vector to add an epitope tag of choice and Stop codon to the ORF. Do NOT use this plasmid directly for transfections. A set of 4 custom lentiviral vectors is available ( pLX301 (http://www.addgene.org/25895/) , pLX302 (http://www.addgene.org/25896/) , pLX303 (http://www.addgene.org/25897/) , pLX304 (http://www.addgene.org/25890/) ) to be used to express these ORFs in mammalian cells. These plasmids are not included in the kit and must be ordered separately.
How to cite: pDONR223-BRSK2 was a gift from William Hahn & David Root (Addgene plasmid # 23432 ; http://n2t.net/addgene:23432 ; RRID:Addgene_23432)
