[The description below was written by a language model from this plasmid's Addgene catalogue record.]
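Description:
pDONR223-BRSK2 is a Gateway entry-type clone built in the Invitrogen pDONR223 donor backbone (about 5 kb without insert) and carrying the human BRSK2 open reading frame, an insert of roughly 2 kb. BRSK2, also known as serine/threonine kinase 29 or SAD1/SADA, encodes a serine/threonine protein kinase. The plasmid is maintained at high copy in standard E. coli cloning strains under spectinomycin selection. The record does not include a feature table, so the origin of replication and the exact recombination sites are not listed. Since the insert was introduced by Gateway cloning into a donor vector, the ORF would be expected to sit between att sites that allow recombinational transfer. M13 forward and reverse priming sites flank the insert for sequence verification.

The construct is a shuttle for the coding sequence rather than an expression plasmid. No promoter for mammalian expression is recorded, and the depositors explicitly state that it should not be transfected directly. The ORF was deliberately cloned without a stop codon, so that recombination into a destination vector places it in frame with a C-terminal epitope tag and a stop codon supplied by that vector. The depositors point to a set of four custom lentiviral destination vectors (pLX301 to pLX304), obtained separately, for expressing these ORFs in mammalian cells. The comments also refer to a kit of such clones. The associated publication concerns resistance to RAF inhibition through MAP kinase pathway reactivation, which fits use of the clone in gain-of-function kinase expression studies.
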