>Addgene plasmid #23432 | pDONR223-BRSK2 | depositor partial sequence | sequence record 10932 | Author sequence, M13pUC-fwd
ACGGATTTTATTTTGACTGATAGTGACCTGTTCGTTGCAACAAATTGATGAGCAATGCTTTTTTATAATG
CCAACTTTGTACAAAAAAGTTGGCACCATGACATCGACGGGGAAGGACGGCGGCGCGCAGCACGCGCAGT
ATGTTGGGCCCTACCGGCTGGAGAAGACGCTGGGCAAGGGGCAGACAGGTCTGGTGAAGCTGGGGGTTCA
CTGCGTCACCTGCCAGAAGGTGGCCATCAAGATCGTCAACCGTGAGAAGCTCAGCGAGTCGGTGCTGATG
AAGGTGGAGCGGGAGATCGCGATCCTGAAGCTCATTGAGCACCCCCACGTCCTAAAGCTGCACGACGTTT
ATGAAAACAAAAAATATTTGTACCTGGTGCTAGAACACGTGTCAGGTGGTGAGCTCTTCGACTACCTGGT
GAAGAAGGGGAGGCTGACGCCTAAGGAGGCTCGGAAGTTCTTCCGGCAGATCATCTCTGCGCTGGACTTC
TGCCACAGCCACTCCATATGCCACAGGGATCTGAAACCTGAAAACCTCCTGCTGGACGAGAAGAACAACA
TCCGCATCGCAGACTTTGGCATGGCGTCCCTGCAGGTTGGCGACAGCCTGTTGGAGACCAGCTGTGGGTC
CCCCCACTACGCCTGCCCCGAGGTGATCCGGGGGGAGAAGTATGACGGCCGGAAGGCGGACGTGTGGAGC
TGCGGCGTCATCCTGTTCGCCTTGCTGGTGGGGGCTCTGCCCTTCGACGATGACAACTTGCGACAGCTGC
TGGAGAAGGTGAAGCGGGGCGTGTTCCACATGCCGCACTTTATCCCGCCCGACTGCCAGAGTCTGCTACG
GGCATGATCGAGGTGGACGCGGCACGCGCTCACGCTAGAGCACATTCAGACCAC
