>Addgene plasmid #23432 | pDONR223-BRSK2 | addgene partial sequence | sequence record 29175 | 23432 with M13pUC-fwd
AGCTCGGGCCCAATAATGATTTTATTTTGACTGATAGTGACCTGTTCGTTGCAACAAATTGATGAGCAAT
GCTTTTTTATAATGCCAACTTTGTACAAAAAAGTTGGCACCATGACATCGACGGGGAAGGACGGCGGCGC
GCAGCACGCGCAGTATGTTGGGCCCTACCGGCTGGAGAAGACGCTGGGCAAGGGGCAGACAGGTCTGGTG
AAGCTGGGGGTTCACTGCGTCACCTGCCAGAAGGTGGCCATCAAGATCGTCAACCGTGAGAAGCTCAGCG
AGTCGGTGCTGATGAAGGTGGAGCGGGAGATCGCGATCCTGAAGCTCATTGAGCACCCCCACGTCCTAAA
GCTGCACGACGTTTATGAAAACAAAAAATATTTGTACCTGGTGCTAGAACACGTGTCAGGTGGTGAGCTC
TTCGACTACCTGGTGAAGAAGGGGAGGCTGACGCCTAAGGAGGCTCGGAAGTTCTTCCGGCAGATCATCT
CTGCGCTGGACTTCTGCCACAGCCACTCCATATGCCACAGGGATCTGAAACCTGAAAACCTCCTGCTGGA
CGAGAAGAACAACATCCGCATCGCAGACTTTGGCATGGCGTCCCTGCAGGTTGGCGACAGCCTGTTGGAG
ACCAGCTGTGGGTCCCCC
