>Addgene plasmid #23432 | pDONR223-BRSK2 | depositor partial sequence | sequence record 46684 | Author sequence, M13-rev
GATATCAGCTTGGATGGCAATAATGATTTTATTTTGACTGATAGTGACCTGTTCGTTGCAACAAATTGAT
AAGCAATGCTTTCTTATAATGCCAACTTTGTACAAGAAAGTTGGCAAACTTTTCGGGATAATTCCACATT
TGGAAAGCCGCCCCGTCATCATTTCCATACAGTTAGTGGTGTCTGACAAGTGCTGGGCCGCAGGCGGGTC
GTGTGTGCTCAGCAGCTGGGCCTGGATGGTCTCCACCACCCTCTTGAAGCGACGGCTGGGGCCTGAGAGC
AGGGTGAAGGTGACGGAGTAGATGCCGTTCTCCTTCTGCGCCTCCCCACCCTCCGTGTAGGTGATATCAA
CCTGGAACTTGACCGGCTTCTGGAACACGGCTGGCCCCCCCGTGGCCTTGTACTCGGCCCGGAAGCTCGT
TTGGGAGATGACGCTGTGGCTGAGACTGGGAATCGACAGGAAGGCGTGCACGATGTCAGCCTTGATGGAG
CTCAGAGGTTTGTCTTTGATGACCACGAAGATCTGCTCCTCCTTCTCCAGGCTGATGAAGTTCCCAAACC
AGGACTTCTTCGCCAGCTCTGGGGACGACTCTGGTGTCAGGTTGGACATCTCCTCCGGCGTCGGAACTTG
CAGTTTCCGGCGGTGGAAGCGGGGTGAGCCCAGAAAGCTGTTCTTGATGGAGTTGAGCCGCGCCCTCCAG
GGCACCCCTCCGACGCTGGGGCTGGACGGGGGCCTT
